Addgene plasmid #169259: AAV-hSyn-jRex-GECO
Purpose: AAV transfer plasmid for neuronal expression of jRex-GECO.
Depositing lab: Marianne Fyhn. Depositing organization: University of Oslo. Publication: An updated suite of viral vectors for in vivo calcium imaging using intracerebral and retro-orbital injections in male mice. Grodem S, Nymoen I, Vatne GH, Rogge FS, Bjornsdottir V, Lensjo KK, Fyhn M. Nat Commun. 2023 Feb 4;14(1):608. doi: 10.1038/s41467-023-36324-3. PubMed 36739289.
Backbone
  Vector backbone: pAAV
  Total vector size (bp): 5946
  Vector type: Mammalian Expression, AAV
Growth in bacteria
  Bacterial resistance: Ampicillin, 100 μg/mL
  Growth temperature: 37°C
  Growth strain: NEB Stable
  Copy number: High Copy
Gene/Insert
  Gene/Insert name: JRex-GECO
  Insert size (bp): 1254
  Promoter: hSyn
  Cloning method: Restriction Enzyme; 5′ cloning site BamHI (not destroyed); 3′ cloning site EcoRI (not destroyed)
  Sequencing primers: 5′ tcgtgtcgtgcctgagagcg; 3′ cagcgtatccacatagcgtaaa
Resource information
  A portion of this plasmid was derived from a plasmid made by: jRexGeco was a gift from Neurophotonics, and pAAV-Syn-ChR2(H134R)-GFP (#58880) was used as a pAAV-hSyn backbone.
Terms and licenses: Academic/Nonprofit Terms; Industry Terms: Not Available to Industry
How to cite: AAV-hSyn-jRex-GECO was a gift from Marianne Fyhn (Addgene plasmid # 169259 ; http://n2t.net/addgene:169259 ; RRID:Addgene_169259)
