[The description below was written by a language model from this plasmid's Addgene catalogue record and pLannotate feature annotations shown in this document.]
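Description:
AAV-hSyn-jRex-GECO is an adeno-associated virus transfer plasmid of about 5.9 kb, built on a pAAV backbone, for neuron-restricted expression of the genetically encoded calcium indicator jRex-GECO. It is maintained in bacteria as a high-copy plasmid through a ColE1/pUC-type origin and selected with ampicillin via the β-lactamase gene. An f1 phage origin is also present in the backbone. The recorded growth strain is a recombination-deficient host of the kind commonly used to keep AAV inverted terminal repeats intact.

The expression cassette lies between AAV2 ITRs, which are the cis elements needed for replication and packaging of the genome into AAV particles. The 3′ ITR is annotated in full, whereas the 5′ ITR is detected only as short fragments in the sequencing-derived record. Inside the ITRs, the human synapsin I promoter drives the roughly 1.25 kb jRex-GECO coding sequence, which was cloned between retained BamHI and EcoRI sites. The annotation software resolves the sensor into its typical GECO architecture: a calmodulin-binding peptide from myosin light chain kinase, a red fluorescent protein core (matched by similarity to HyPerRed), and a calmodulin domain, so that calcium-dependent interaction of the two flanking modules alters fluorescence. A WPRE follows to enhance transcript stability and expression, and the human growth hormone polyadenylation signal terminates the transcript. Brief matches to SV40 small t antigen, the EF-1α core promoter, bom and rop are short fragments and probably not functional elements.

The hSyn backbone was derived from an existing pAAV-Syn channelrhodopsin plasmid. The construct belongs to a set of viral vectors for in vivo calcium imaging in mice, delivered by intracerebral or retro-orbital injection.
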