Features (pLannotate 1.2.2; 18 found; start..end, strand, type, name):
    335..362     +  repeat_region  AAV2 ITR (fragment): inverted terminal repeat of adeno-associated virus serotype 2 inverted
    391..418     +  repeat_region  AAV2 ITR (fragment): inverted terminal repeat of adeno-associated virus serotype 2 inverted
    475..541     +  CDS            small t antigen (fragment): SV40 (simian virus 40) small t antigen
    567..620     +  promoter       EF-1α core promoter (fragment): core promoter for human elongation factor EF-1α
    664..1111    +  promoter       hSyn promoter: human synapsin I promoter; confers neuron-specific expression (Kügler et al., 2003)
   1145..1201    +  CDS            calmodulin-binding peptide: calmodulin-binding peptide from avian smooth muscle myosin light chain kinase
   1207..1930    +  CDS            HyPerRed (fragment): red fluorescent genetically encoded indicator for H2O2 ()
   1940..2290    +  CDS            CALMA_ARBPU (fragment): Experimental evidence at protein level: Swiss-Prot protein existence level 1. Calmodulin mediates the control of a large number of enzymes, ion channels and other proteins by Ca(2+). Among the enzymes to be stimulated by the calmodulin-Ca(2+) complex are a number of protein kinases and phosphatases. From Arbacia punctulata (Punctuate sea urchin).
   2408..2996    +  misc_feature   WPRE: woodchuck hepatitis virus posttranscriptional regulatory element
   3016..3492    +  polyA_signal   hGH poly(A) signal: human growth hormone polyadenylation signal
   3538..3678    +  repeat_region  AAV2 ITR: inverted terminal repeat of adeno-associated virus serotype 2 inverted
   3683..3734    -  misc_feature   bom (fragment): basis of mobility region from pBR322
   3753..4208    +  rep_origin     f1 ori (sequence partly withheld): f1 bacteriophage origin of replication; arrow indicates direction of (+) strand synthesis
   4209..4258    -  misc_feature   bom (fragment): basis of mobility region from pBR322
   4360..4395    -  CDS            rop (fragment): Rop protein, which maintains plasmids at low copy number; rop
   4490..4594    +  promoter       AmpR promoter: bla
   4595..5455    +  CDS            AmpR: β-lactamase; bla; confers resistance to ampicillin, carbenicillin, and related antibiotics
   5626..262     +  rep_origin     ori (across the origin): high-copy-number ColE1/pMB1/pBR322/pUC origin of replication
>Addgene plasmid #169259 | AAV-hSyn-jRex-GECO | addgene full sequence | sequence record 333143 | Addgene NGS Result
TTCGTGCACACAGCCCAGCTTGGAGCGAACGACCTACACCGAACTGAGATACCTACAGCGTGAGCTATGA
GAAAGCGCCACGCTTCCCGAAGGGAGAAAGGCGGACAGGTATCCGGTAAGCGGCAGGGTCGGAACAGGAG
AGCGCACGAGGGAGCTTCCAGGGGGAAACGCCTGGTATCTTTATAGTCCTGTCGGGTTTCGCCACCTCTG
ACTTGAGCGTCGATTTTTGTGATGCTCGTCAGGGGGGCGGAGCCTATGGAAAAACGCCAGCAACGCGGCC
TTTTTACGGTTCCTGGCCTTTTGCTGGCCTTTTGCTCACATGTCCTGCAGGCAGCTGCGCGCTCGCTCGC
TCACTGAGGCCGCCCGGGCGTCGGGCGACCTTTGGTCGCCCGGCCTCAGTGAGCGAGCGAGCGCGCAGAG
AGGGAGTGGCCAACTCCATCACTAGGGGTTCCTGCGGCCGCACGCGTTGCAAAGATGGATAAAGTTTTAA
ACAGAGAGGAATCTTTGCAGCTAATGGACCTTCTAGGTCTTGAAAGGAGTGGGAATTGGCTCCGGTGCCC
GTCAGTGGGCAGAGCGCACATCGCCCACAGTCCCCGAGAAGTTGGGGGGAGGGGTCGGCAGCAAATGGTT
AATTAATCTAGACTGCAGAGGGCCCTGCGTATGAGTGCAAGTGGGTTTTAGGACCAGGATGAGGCGGGGT
GGGGGTGCCTACCTGACGACCGACCCCGACCCACTGGACAAGCACCCAACCCCCATTCCCCAAATTGCGC
ATCCCCTATCAGAGAGGGGGAGGGGAAACAGGATGCGGCGAGGCGCGTGCGCACTGCCAGCTTCAGCACC
GCGGACAGTGCCTTCGCCCCCGCCTGGCGGCGCGCGCCACCGCCGCCTCAGCACTGAAGGCGCGCTGACG
TCACTCGCCGGTCCCCCGCAAACTCCCCTTCCCGGCCACCTTGGTCGCGTCCGCGCCGCCGCCGGCCCAG
CCGGACCGCACCACGCGAGGCGCGAGATAGGGGGGCACGGGCGCGACCATCTGCGCTGCGGCGCCGGCGA
CTCAGCGCTGCCTCAGTCTGCGGTGGGCAGCGGAGGAGTCGTGTCGTGCCTGAGAGCGCAGTCGAGAGGA
TCCGCCACCATGGTCGACTCTTCACGTCGTAAGTGGAATAAGGCAGGTCACGCAGTCAGAGCTATAGGTC
GGCTGAGCTCACGTTGGGTTTCCGAGTGGATGTACCCCGAGGACGGCGCCCTGAAGAGCGTGATCAAGGA
GGGGTTGAGGCTGAAGGACGGCGGCCACTACGCCGCCGAGGTCAGGACCACCTACAAGGCCAAAAAGCCC
GTGCAGCTGCCCGGCGCCTACATCGTCGACATCAAGTTGGACATCGTGTCCCACAACGAGGACTACACCA
TCGTGGAACAGTGCGAACGCGCCGAGGGCCGCCACCCCACCGGCGGCATGGTCGGGCTGTACAAGGGAGG
TACAGGCGGGAGTCTGGTGAGCAAGGGCGAGGAGGATAACATGGCCATCATCAAGGAGTTCATGCGCTTC
AAGGTGCACATGGAGGGCTCCGTGAACGGCCACGAGTTCGAGATCGAGGGCGAGGGCGAGGGCCGCCCCT
ACGAGGCCTTTCAGACCGCTAAGCTGAAGGTGACCAAGGGTGGCCCCCTGCCCTTCGCCTGGGACATCCT
GTCCCTTCAGTTCATGTACGGCTCCAAGGCCTACATTAAGCACCCAGCCGACATCCCCGACTACTTCAAG
CTGTCCTTCCCCGAGGGCTTCAGGTGGGAGCGCGTGATGATCTTCGAGGACGGCGGCATTATTCACGTTA
ACCAGGACTCCTCCCTGCAGGACGGCGTATTCATCTACAAGGTGAAGCTGCGCGGCACCAACTTCCCCCC
CGACGGCCCCGTAATGCAGAAGAAGACCATGGGCTGGGAGCCTACGCGTGACGATCTGACTGAAGAGCAG
ATCGCAGAGTTTAAAGAGGCTTTCTCCCTATTTGACAAGGACGGGGATGGGACGATAACAACCAAGGAGC
TGGGGACGGTGTTCCGGTCTCTGGGGCAGAACCCCACAGAAGCAGAGCTGCAGGACATGATCAATGAAGT
AGATGCCGACGGTGACGGCACATTCGACTTCCCTGAGTTCCTGACGATGATGGCAAGGAAAATGAATGAC
TCAGACAGTGAAGAGGAAATTAGAGAAGCGTTCCGCGTGTTTGATAAGGACGGCAATGGCTACATCGGCG
CAGCAGAGCTTCGCCACGTGATGACAGACCTTGGAGAGAAGTTAACAGATGAGGAGGTTGATGAAATGAT
CAGGGTAGCAGACATCGATGGGGATGGTCAGGTAAACTACGAAGAGTTTGTACAAATGATGACAGCGAAG
TAGGAATTCCGTACAAAGCTTATCGATAATCAACCTCTGGATTACAAAATTTGTGAAAGATTGACTGGTA
TTCTTAACTATGTTGCTCCTTTTACGCTATGTGGATACGCTGCTTTAATGCCTTTGTATCATGCTATTGC
TTCCCGTATGGCTTTCATTTTCTCCTCCTTGTATAAATCCTGGTTGCTGTCTCTTTATGAGGAGTTGTGG
CCCGTTGTCAGGCAACGTGGCGTGGTGTGCACTGTGTTTGCTGACGCAACCCCCACTGGTTGGGGCATTG
CCACCACCTGTCAGCTCCTTTCCGGGACTTTCGCTTTCCCCCTCCCTATTGCCACGGCGGAACTCATCGC
CGCCTGCCTTGCCCGCTGCTGGACAGGGGCTCGGCTGTTGGGCACTGACAATTCCGTGGTGTTGTCGGGG
AAATCATCGTCCTTTCCTTGGCTGCTCGCCTATGTTGCCACCTGGATTCTGCGCGGGACGTCCTTCTGCT
ACGTCCCTTCGGCCCTCAATCCAGCGGACCTTCCTTCCCGCGGCCTGCTGCCGGCTCTGCGGCCTCTTCC
GCGTCTTCGCCTTCGCCCTCAGACGAGTCGGATCTCCCTTTGGGCCGCCTCCCCGCATCGATACCGGCTC
GAGACGGGTGGCATCCCTGTGACCCCTCCCCAGTGCCTCTCCTGGCCCTGGAAGTTGCCACTCCAGTGCC
CACCAGCCTTGTCCTAATAAAATTAAGTTGCATCATTTTGTCTGACTAGGTGTCCTTCTATAATATTATG
GGGTGGAGGGGGGTGGTATGGAGCAAGGGGCAAGTTGGGAAGACAACCTGTAGGGCCTGCGGGGTCTATT
GGGAACCAAGCTGGAGTGCAGTGGCACAATCTTGGCTCACTGCAATCTCCGCCTCCTGGGTTCAAGCGAT
TCTCCTGCCTCAGCCTCCCGAGTTGTTGGGATTCCAGGCATGCATGACCAGGCTCAGCTAATTTTTGTTT
TTTTGGTAGAGACGGGGTTTCACCATATTGGCCAGGCTGGTCTCCAACTCCTAATCTCAGGTGATCTACC
CACCTTGGCCTCCCAAATTGCTGGGATTACAGGCGTGAACCACTGCTCCCTTCCCTGTCCTTCTCGAGCT
GATTTTGTAGGTAACCACGTGCGGACCGAGCGGCCGCAGGAACCCCTAGTGATGGAGTTGGCCACTCCCT
CTCTGCGCGCTCGCTCGCTCACTGAGGCCGGGCGACCAAAGGTCGCCCGACGCCCGGGCTTTGCCCGGGC
GGCCTCAGTGAGCGAGCGAGCGCGCAGCTGCCTGCAGGGGCGCCTGATGCGGTATTTTCTCCTTACGCAT
CTGTGCGGTATTTCACACCGCATA
[95 nt withheld, positions 3735-3829]
T
[46 nt withheld, positions 3831-3876]
C
[141 nt withheld, positions 3878-4018]
CCTTTGACGTTGGAGTCCACGTTCTTT
[37 nt withheld, positions 4046-4082]
ACTCTATCTCGGGCTATTCTTTTGATTTATAAGGGATTTTGCCGATTTCGGTCTATTGGTTAAAAAATGA
GCTGATTTAACAAAAATTTAACGCGAATTTTAACAAAATATTAACGTTTACAATTTTATGGTGCACTCTC
AGTACAATCTGCTCTGATGCCGCATAGTTAAGCCAGCCCCGACACCCGCCAACACCCGCTGACGCGCCCT
GACGGGCTTGTCTGCTCCCGGCATCCGCTTACAGACAAGCTGTGACCGTCTCCGGGAGCTGCATGTGTCA
GAGGTTTTCACCGTCATCACCGAAACGCGCGAGACGAAAGGGCCTCGTGATACGCCTATTTTTATAGGTT
AATGTCATGATAATAATGGTTTCTTAGACGTCAGGTGGCACTTTTCGGGGAAATGTGCGCGGAACCCCTA
TTTGTTTATTTTTCTAAATACATTCAAATATGTATCCGCTCATGAGACAATAACCCTGATAAATGCTTCA
ATAATATTGAAAAAGGAAGAGTATGAGTATTCAACATTTCCGTGTCGCCCTTATTCCCTTTTTTGCGGCA
TTTTGCCTTCCTGTTTTTGCTCACCCAGAAACGCTGGTGAAAGTAAAAGATGCTGAAGATCAGTTGGGTG
CACGAGTGGGTTACATCGAACTGGATCTCAACAGCGGTAAGATCCTTGAGAGTTTTCGCCCCGAAGAACG
TTTTCCAATGATGAGCACTTTTAAAGTTCTGCTATGTGGCGCGGTATTATCCCGTATTGACGCCGGGCAA
GAGCAACTCGGTCGCCGCATACACTATTCTCAGAATGACTTGGTTGAGTACTCACCAGTCACAGAAAAGC
ATCTTACGGATGGCATGACAGTAAGAGAATTATGCAGTGCTGCCATAACCATGAGTGATAACACTGCGGC
CAACTTACTTCTGACAACGATCGGAGGACCGAAGGAGCTAACCGCTTTTTTGCACAACATGGGGGATCAT
GTAACTCGCCTTGATCGTTGGGAACCGGAGCTGAATGAAGCCATACCAAACGACGAGCGTGACACCACGA
TGCCTGTAGCAATGGCAACAACGTTGCGCAAACTATTAACTGGCGAACTACTTACTCTAGCTTCCCGGCA
ACAATTAATAGACTGGATGGAGGCGGATAAAGTTGCAGGACCACTTCTGCGCTCGGCCCTTCCGGCTGGC
TGGTTTATTGCTGATAAATCTGGAGCCGGTGAGCGTGGGTCTCGCGGTATCATTGCAGCACTGGGGCCAG
ATGGTAAGCCCTCCCGTATCGTAGTTATCTACACGACGGGGAGTCAGGCAACTATGGATGAACGAAATAG
ACAGATCGCTGAGATAGGTGCCTCACTGATTAAGCATTGGTAACTGTCAGACCAAGTTTACTCATATATA
CTTTAGATTGATTTAAAACTTCATTTTTAATTTAAAAGGATCTAGGTGAAGATCCTTTTTGATAATCTCA
TGACCAAAATCCCTTAACGTGAGTTTTCGTTCCACTGAGCGTCAGACCCCGTAGAAAAGATCAAAGGATC
TTCTTGAGATCCTTTTTTTCTGCGCGTAATCTGCTGCTTGCAAACAAAAAAACCACCGCTACCAGCGGTG
GTTTGTTTGCCGGATCAAGAGCTACCAACTCTTTTTCCGAAGGTAACTGGCTTCAGCAGAGCGCAGATAC
CAAATACTGTTCTTCTAGTGTAGCCGTAGTTAGGCCACCACTTCAAGAACTCTGTAGCACCGCCTACATA
CCTCGCTCTGCTAATCCTGTTACCAGTGGCTGCTGCCAGTGGCGATAAGTCGTGTCTTACCGGGTTGGAC
TCAAGACGATAGTTACCGGATAAGGCGCAGCGGTCGGGCTGAACGGGGGG
